>Addgene plasmid #199945 | YP4 | addgene full sequence | sequence record 404989 | Addgene NGS Result
ATTTTTTTTTTCGGCGCCCCGCGCCGGGGGCGGTGACTGAAATTTGCTCAACGGCTTCTTCTTAACACTT
TTTGCAGGAAAAAAGTATAAAAGCCGATAGGGTGGGCGAAGGGGCGCAGGTCCTTTTTATCAAAACAAAT
AAAACATTTTTAACTAAGTAACTTAAAGAGGAGAAAGGTACCATGGTCAGTGTCATCAAAGAAGAAATGA
AGATCAAGTTGCACATGGAAGGTAACGTTAATGGTCATGCCTTTGTTATTGAAGGTGATGGTAAAGGTAA
ACCATACGATGGTACTCAAACTTTGAACTTGACTGTCAAAGAAGGTGCTCCATTGCCATTCTCTTACGAT
ATTTTGACTAACGCCTTCCAATACGGTAATAGAGCTTTTACTAAGTACCCAGCCGATATCCCAGATTACT
TTAAGCAAACTTTTCCAGAAGGTTACTCCTGGGAAAGAACTATGTCTTACGAAGATAACGCTATCTGCAA
CGTCAGATCCGAAATTTCTATGGAAGGTGATTGCTTCATCTACAAGATCAGATTCGATGGTAAGAACTTT
CCACCAAATGGTCCAGTCATGCAAAAAAAGACTTTGAAGTGGGAACCATCCACCGAAATGATGTATGTTA
GAGATGGTTTCTTGATGGGTGATGTCAATATGGCTTTGTTGTTGGAAGGTGGTGGTCATCATAGATGTGA
TTTCAAGACTTCTTACAAGGCCAAGAAGGTTGTTCAATTGCCAGATGCTCATAAGATCGATCACAGAATC
GAAATCTTGTCCCACGATAGAGATTACTCCAAGGTTAAGTTGTACGAAAACGCTGTTGCTAGAAACTCTT
TGTTGCCATCTCAAGCTTCTAAGTAACATGTAATTAGTTATGTCACGCTTACATTCACGCCCTCCCCCCA
CATCCGCTCTAACCGAAAAGGAAGGAGTTAGACAACCTGAAGTCTAGGTCCCTATTTATTTTTTTATAGT
TATGTTAGTATTAAGAACGTTATTTATATTTCAAATTTTTCTTTTTTTTCTGTACAGACGCGTGTACGCA
TGTAACATTATACTGAAAACCTTGCTTGAGAAGGTTTTGGGACGCTCGAAGGCTTTGTGGAGGTCGACAC
GAGCGACTGAGTTCGGACGTCACGACCTGCCTGGATATCGTGCACCGCTCGTGCACTGACGTCATGATCG
ACGAGTCGCACAGAGGCCTCTGACACTGACTCGACCTGACTAGCGTCGAGCAGTGACGACCTGCCCGGGC
ACAGCAACTGTGCCACTCGTCTGATCCGTCGTCCCATCGGCTGAATCGATGCCTCGTCCCCGCCGGGTCA
CCCGGCCAGCGACATGGAGGCCCAGAATACCCTCCTTGACAGTCTTGACGTGCGCAGCTCAGGGGCATGA
TGTGACTGTCGCCCGTACATTTAGCCCATACATCCCCATGTATAATCATTTGCATCCATACATTTTGATG
GCCGCACGGCGCGAAGCAAAAATTACGGCACCTCGCTGCAGACCTGCGAGCAGGGAAACGCTCCCCTCAC
AGACGCGTTGAATTGTCCCCACGCCGCGCCCCTGTAGAGAAATATAAAAGGTTAGGATTTGCCACTGAGG
TTCTTCTTTCATATACTTCCTTTTAAAATCTTGCTAGGATACAGTTCTCACATCACATCCGAACATAAAC
AACCATGGGTAAAAAGCCTGAACTCACCGCGACGTCTGTCGAGAAGTTTCTGATCGAAAAGTTCGACAGC
GTCTCCGACCTGATGCAGCTCTCGGAGGGCGAAGAATCTCGTGCTTTCAGCTTCGATGTAGGAGGGCGTG
GATATGTCCTGCGGGTAAATAGCTGCGCCGATGGTTTCTACAAAGATCGTTATGTTTATCGGCACTTTGC
ATCGGCCGCGCTCCCGATTCCGGAAGTGCTTGACATTGGGGAGTTCAGCGAGAGCCTGACCTATTGCATC
TCCCGCCGTGCACAGGGTGTCACGTTGCAAGACCTGCCTGAAACCGAACTGCCCGCTGTTCTGCAGCCGG
TCGCGGAGGCCATGGATGCGATCGCTGCGGCCGATCTTAGCCAGACGAGCGGGTTCGGCCCATTCGGACC
GCAAGGAATCGGTCAATACACTACATGGCGTGATTTCATATGCGCGATTGCTGATCCCCATGTGTATCAC
TGGCAAACTGTGATGGACGACACCGTCAGTGCGTCCGTCGCGCAGGCTCTCGATGAGCTGATGCTTTGGG
CCGAGGACTGCCCCGAAGTCCGGCACCTCGTGCACGCGGATTTCGGCTCCAACAATGTCCTGACGGACAA
TGGCCGCATAACAGCGGTCATTGACTGGAGCGAGGCGATGTTCGGGGATTCCCAATACGAGGTCGCCAAC
ATCTTCTTCTGGAGGCCGTGGTTGGCTTGTATGGAGCAACAGACGCGCTACTTCGAGCGGAGGCATCCGG
AGCTTGCAGGATCGCCGCGGCTCCGGGCGTATATGCTCCGCATTGGTCTTGACCAACTCTATCAGAGCTT
GGTTGACGGCAATTTCGATGATGCAGCTTGGGCGCAGGGTCGATGCGACGCAATCGTCCGATCCGGAGCC
GGGACTGTCGGGCGTACACAAATCGCCCGCAGAAGCGCGGCCGTCTGGACCGATGGCTGTGTAGAAGTAC
TCGCCGATAGTGGAAACCGACGCCCCAGCACTCGTCCGAGGGCAAAGGAATAATCAGTACTGACAATAAA
AAGATTCTTGTTTTCAAGAACTTGTCATTTGTATAGTTTTTTTATATTGTAGTTGTTCTATTTTAATCAA
ATGTTAGCGTGATTTATATTTTTTTTCGCCTCGACATCATCTGCCCAGATGCGAAGTTAAGTGCGCAGAA
AGTAATATCATGCGTCAATCGTATGTGAATGCTGGTCGCTATACTGCTATCGATGTGGCAGTGCGTCCAG
CTCAGTCAGACTCAGTCCTGGTGTCGTCAGCCTGTGAGCAAAAGGCCAGCAAAAGGCCAGGAACCGTAAA
AAGGCCGCGTTGCTGGCGTTTTTCCATAGGCTCCGCCCCCCTGACGAGCATCACAAAAATCGACGCTCAA
GTCAGAGGTGGCGAAACCCGACAGGACTATAAAGATACCAGGCGTTTCCCCCTGGAAGCTCCCTCGTGCG
CTCTCCTGTTCCGACCCTGCCGCTTACCGGATACCTGTCCGCCTTTCTCCCTTCGGGAAGCGTGGCGCTT
TCTCATAGCTCACGCTGTAGGTATCTCAGTTCGGTGTAGGTCGTTCGCTCCAAGCTGGGCTGTGTGCACG
AACCCCCCGTTCAGCCCGACCGCTGCGCCTTATCCGGTAACTATCGTCTTGAGTCCAACCCGGTAAGACA
CGACTTATCGCCACTGGCAGCAGCCACTGGTAACAGGATTAGCAGAGCGAGGTATGTAGGCGGTGCTACA
GAGTTCTTGAAGTGGTGGCCTAACTACGGCTACACTAGAAGAACAGTATTTGGTATCTGCGCTCTGCTGA
AGCCAGTTACCTTCGGAAAAAGAGTTGGTAGCTCTTGATCCGGCAAACAAACCACCGCTGGTAGCGGTGG
TTTTTTTGTTTGCAAGCAGCAGATTACGCGCAGAAAAAAAGGATCTCAAGAAGATCCTTTGATCTTTTCT
ACGGGGTCTGACGCTCAGTGGAACGAAAACTCACGTTAAGGGATTTTGGTCATGAGATTATCAAAAAGGA
TCTTCACCTAGATCCTTTTAAATTAAAAATGAAGTTTTAAATCAATCTAAAGTATATATGAGTAAACTTG
GTCTGACAGTTACCAATGCTTAATCAGTGAGGCACCTATCTCAGCGATCTGTCTATTTCGTTCATCCATA
GTTGCCTGACTCCCCGTCGTGTAGATAACTACGATACGGGAGGGCTTACCATCTGGCCCCAGTGCTGCAA
TGATACCGCGAGACCCACGCTCACCGGCTCCAGATTTATCAGCAATAAACCAGCCAGCCGGAAGGGCCGA
GCGCAGAAGTGGTCCTGCAACTTTATCCGCCTCCATCCAGTCTATTAATTGTTGCCGGGAAGCTAGAGTA
AGTAGTTCGCCAGTTAATAGTTTGCGCAACGTTGTTGCCATTGCTACAGGCATCGTGGTGTCACGCTCGT
CGTTTGGTATGGCTTCATTCAGCTCCGGTTCCCAACGATCAAGGCGAGTTACATGATCCCCCATGTTGTG
CAAAAAAGCGGTTAGCTCCTTCGGTCCTCCGATCGTTGTCAGAAGTAAGTTGGCCGCAGTGTTATCACTC
ATGGTTATGGCAGCACTGCATAATTCTCTTACTGTCATGCCATCCGTAAGATGCTTTTCTGTGACTGGTG
AGTACTCAACCAAGTCATTCTGAGAATAGTGTATGCGGCGACCGAGTTGCTCTTGCCCGGCGTCAATACG
GGATAATACCGCGCCACATAGCAGAACTTTAAAAGTGCTCATCATTGGAAAACGTTCTTCGGGGCGAAAA
CTCTCAAGGATCTTACCGCTGTTGAGATCCAGTTCGATGTAACCCACTCGTGCACCCAACTGATCTTCAG
CATCTTTTACTTTCACCAGCGTTTCTGGGTGAGCAAAAACAGGAAGGCAAAATGCCGCAAAAAAGGGAAT
AAGGGCGACACGGAAATGTTGAATACTCATACTCTTCCTTTTTCAATATTATTGAAGCATTTATCAGGGT
TATTGTCTCATGAGCGGATACATATTTGAATGTATTTAGAAAAATAAACAAATAGGGGTTCCGCGCACAT
TTCCCCGAAAAGTGCCACCTGATGCGGTGTGAAATACCGCACAGATGCGTAAGGAGAAAATACCGCATCA
GGGTCAGTCACAGTGGAGCCTAGCACTCACTCAGCGTGACGGCTCAGAGCAGAATTCACGAGCCAGAAAT
AGTAACTTTTGCCTAAATCACAAATTGCAAAATTTAATTGCTTGCAAAAGGTCACATGCTTATAATCAAC
TTTTTTAAAAATTTAAAATACTTTTTTATTTTTTATTTTTAAACATAAATGAAATAATTTATTTATTGTT
TATGATTACCGAAACATAAAACCTGCTCAAGAAAAAGAAACTGTTTTGTCCTTGGAAAAAAAGCACTACC
TAGGAGCGGCCAAAATGCCGGCTTACATTTTATGTTAGCTGGTGGACTGACGCCAGAAAATGTTGGTGAT
GCGCTTAGATTAAATGGCGTTATTGGTGTTGATGTAAGCGGAGGTGTGGAGACAAATGGTGTAAAAGACT
CTAACAAAATAGCAAATTTCGTCAAAAATGCTAAGAAATAGGTTATTACTGAGTAGTATTTATTTAAGTA
TTGTTTGTGCACTTGCCTGCAAGCCTTTTGAAAAGCAAGCATAAAAGATCTAAACATAAAATCTGTAAAA
TAACAAGATGTAAAGATAATGCTAAATCATTTGGCTTTTTGATTGATTGTACAGGAAAATATACATCGCA
GGGGGTTGACTTTTACCATTTCACCGCAATGGAATTAAACTTGTTGAAGAGAATGTTCACAGGCGCATAC
GCTACAATGACCCGATTCTTGCTAGCCGAATTCCAGTCAGGCTGCTAGCACCAGAGCTACGTGACCGCAG
GACTAGCTCCAGCTGAGCGACACGCGAACAGGTGTAGAGTCAGTCGTGCTGCAAGGTCGCACTAATACGA
CTCACTATAGGG
Features (pLannotate 1.2.2; 11 found; start..end, strand, type, name):
    189..857     +  CDS            mUkG: mUkG is a basic (constitutively fluorescent) green fluorescent protein published in 2008, derived from Sarcophyton sp.. It has moderate acid sensitivity.
    912..1101    +  terminator     CYC1 terminator: S. cerevisiae CYC1; transcription terminator for CYC1
   1341..2916    +  gene           hphMX6: yeast selectable marker conferring hygromycin resistance
   2719..2916    +  terminator     TEF terminator: Ashbya gossypii TEF terminator
   3031..3619    -  rep_origin     ori: high-copy-number ColE1/pMB1/pBR322/pUC origin of replication
   3790..4650    -  CDS            AmpR: β-lactamase; bla; confers resistance to ampicillin, carbenicillin, and related antibiotics
   4651..4755    -  promoter       AmpR promoter: bla
   4782..4832    +  misc_feature   bom (fragment): basis of mobility region from pBR322
   4961..5130    -  misc_feature   CEN4 (fragment): S. cerevisiae CEN4 centromere
   5131..5557    +  rep_origin     ARS1 (fragment): S. cerevisiae autonomously replicating sequence ARS1
   5663..5681    +  promoter       T7 promoter: promoter for bacteriophage T7 RNA polymerase
