[The description below was written by a language model from this plasmid's Addgene catalogue record and pLannotate feature annotations shown in this document.]
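Description:
YP4 is a yeast/E. coli shuttle vector built on the pRCVS6H backbone that expresses a green fluorescent reporter from a synthetic yeast promoter designated number 4. In bacteria it replicates from a ColE1/pUC-type origin and is selected with ampicillin through the β-lactamase gene and its native promoter. The annotation describes this origin family as high copy, whereas the catalogue lists the plasmid as low copy. A short fragment of the pBR322 bom region is also detected. In Saccharomyces cerevisiae the plasmid is maintained through fragments of the CEN4 centromere and the ARS1 replication origin, an arrangement that typically gives stable, low-copy episomal inheritance. Yeast transformants are selected with hygromycin using the hphMX6 cassette, which ends in the Ashbya gossypii TEF terminator.

The payload is a single reporter cassette assembled by Gibson cloning. The catalogue simply calls the insert GFP of synthetic origin, while the sequence-based annotation matches the open reading frame to mUkG, a constitutively fluorescent green protein derived from the soft coral Sarcophyton. The coding sequence is followed by the S. cerevisiae CYC1 terminator. The synthetic promoter itself is not annotated in the feature table; it presumably lies in the unannotated stretch just upstream of the reporter, close to a T7 promoter that sits at the end of the circular map and points toward the reporter. The record supports its use for measuring the activity of this synthetic promoter in yeast by fluorescence, as part of a set of synthetic regulatory elements developed for expression across different host organisms.
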