Addgene plasmid #199945: YP4
Purpose: Yeast/E coli shuttle vector expressing GFP from synthetic yeast promoter 4
Depositing lab: Farren Isaacs. Depositing organization: Yale University. Publication: Cross-kingdom expression of synthetic genetic elements promotes discovery of metabolites in the human microbiome. Patel JR, Oh J, Wang S, Crawford JM, Isaacs FJ. Cell. 2022 Apr 28;185(9):1487-1505.e14. doi: 10.1016/j.cell.2022.03.008. Epub 2022 Apr 1. PubMed 35366417.
Backbone
  Vector backbone: pRCVS6H
  Vector type: Yeast Expression
  Selectable markers: Hygromycin
Growth in bacteria
  Bacterial resistance: Ampicillin, 100 μg/mL
  Growth temperature: 37°C
  Growth strain: BL21
  Copy number: Low Copy
Gene/Insert
  Gene/Insert name: GFP
  Species: Synthetic
  Cloning method: Gibson Cloning
Terms and licenses: Academic/Nonprofit Terms; Industry Terms: Not Available to Industry
How to cite: YP4 was a gift from Farren Isaacs (Addgene plasmid # 199945 ; http://n2t.net/addgene:199945 ; RRID:Addgene_199945)
