>Addgene plasmid #199945 | YP4 | depositor partial sequence | sequence record 387742 | Promoter Sequence
ATTTTTTTTTTCGGCGCCCCGCGCCGGGGGCGGTGACTGAAATTTGCTCAACGGCTTCTTCTTAACACTT
TTTGCAGGAAAAAAGTATAAAAGCCGATAGGGTGGGCGAAGGGGCGCAGGTCCTTTTTATCAAAACAAAT
AAAACATTTTTAACTAAGTAA
